>Addgene plasmid #164434 | pHDM-SARS-CoV-2 Δ18 | addgene full sequence | sequence record 323653 | Addgene NGS Result
TGCATTTGTAATTTTAAAAAATGCTTTCTTCTTTTAATATACTTTTTTGTTTATCTTATTTCTAATACTT
TCCCTAATCTCTTTCTTTCAGGGCAATAATGATACAATGTATCATGCCTCTTTGCACCATTCTAAAGAAT
AACAGTGATAATTTCTGGGTTAAGGCAATAGCAATATTTCTGCATATAAATATTTCTGCATATAAATTGT
AACTGATGTAAGAGGTTTCATATTGCTAATAGCAGCTACAATCCAGCTACCATTCTGCTTTTATTTTATG
GTTGGGATAAGGCTGGATTATTCTGAGTCCAAGCTAGGCCCTTTTGCTAATCATGTTCATACCTCTTATC
TTCCTCCCACAGCTCCTGGGCAACGTGCTGGTCTGTGTGCTGGCCCATCACTTTGGCAAAGAATTCCGCG
GGCGGCCGCCATGTTCGTGTTCCTGGTGCTGCTGCCTCTGGTGTCCAGCCAGTGTGTGAACCTGACCACC
AGAACACAGCTGCCTCCAGCCTACACCAACAGCTTTACCAGAGGCGTGTACTACCCCGACAAGGTGTTCA
GATCCAGCGTGCTGCACTCTACCCAGGACCTGTTCCTGCCTTTCTTCAGCAACGTGACCTGGTTCCACGC
CATCCACGTGTCCGGCACCAATGGCACCAAGAGATTCGACAACCCCGTGCTGCCCTTCAACGACGGGGTG
TACTTTGCCAGCACCGAGAAGTCCAACATCATCAGAGGCTGGATCTTCGGCACCACACTGGACAGCAAGA
CCCAGAGCCTGCTGATCGTGAACAACGCCACCAACGTGGTCATCAAAGTGTGCGAGTTCCAGTTCTGCAA
CGACCCCTTCCTGGGCGTCTACTACCACAAGAACAACAAGAGCTGGATGGAAAGCGAGTTCCGGGTGTAC
AGCAGCGCCAACAACTGCACCTTCGAGTACGTGTCCCAGCCTTTCCTGATGGACCTGGAAGGCAAGCAGG
GCAACTTCAAGAACCTGCGCGAGTTCGTGTTTAAGAACATCGACGGCTACTTCAAAATCTACAGCAAGCA
CACCCCTATCAACCTCGTGCGGGATCTGCCTCAGGGCTTCTCTGCTCTGGAACCCCTGGTGGATCTGCCC
ATCGGCATCAACATCACCCGGTTTCAGACACTGCTGGCCCTGCACAGAAGCTACCTGACACCTGGCGATA
GCAGCAGCGGATGGACAGCTGGTGCCGCCGCTTACTATGTGGGCTACCTGCAGCCTAGAACCTTCCTGCT
GAAGTACAACGAGAACGGCACCATCACCGACGCCGTGGATTGTGCTCTGGACCCTCTGAGCGAGACAAAG
TGCACCCTGAAGTCCTTCACCGTGGAAAAGGGCATCTACCAGACCAGCAACTTCCGGGTGCAGCCCACCG
AATCCATCGTGCGGTTCCCCAATATCACCAATCTGTGCCCCTTCGGCGAGGTGTTCAATGCCACCAGATT
CGCCTCTGTGTACGCCTGGAACCGGAAGCGGATCAGCAATTGCGTGGCCGACTACTCCGTGCTGTACAAC
TCCGCCAGCTTCAGCACCTTCAAGTGCTACGGCGTGTCCCCTACCAAGCTGAACGACCTGTGCTTCACAA
ACGTGTACGCCGACAGCTTCGTGATCCGGGGAGATGAAGTGCGGCAGATTGCCCCTGGACAGACAGGCAA
GATCGCCGACTACAACTACAAGCTGCCCGACGACTTCACCGGCTGTGTGATTGCCTGGAACAGCAACAAC
CTGGACTCCAAAGTCGGCGGCAACTACAATTACCTGTACCGGCTGTTCCGGAAGTCCAATCTGAAGCCCT
TCGAGCGGGACATCAGCACCGAAATCTATCAGGCCGGCAGCACCCCTTGCAACGGCGTGGAAGGCTTCAA
CTGCTACTTCCCACTGCAGTCCTACGGCTTTCAGCCCACAAATGGCGTGGGCTATCAGCCCTACAGAGTG
GTGGTGCTGAGCTTCGAACTGCTGCATGCCCCTGCCACAGTGTGCGGCCCTAAGAAAAGCACCAATCTCG
TGAAGAACAAATGCGTGAACTTCAACTTCAACGGCCTGACCGGCACCGGCGTGCTGACAGAGAGCAACAA
GAAGTTCCTGCCATTCCAGCAGTTTGGCCGGGATATCGCCGATACCACAGACGCCGTTAGAGATCCCCAG
ACACTGGAAATCCTGGACATCACCCCATGCAGCTTCGGCGGAGTGTCTGTGATCACCCCTGGCACCAACA
CCAGCAATCAGGTGGCAGTGCTGTACCAGGACGTGAACTGTACCGAAGTGCCCGTGGCCATTCACGCCGA
TCAGCTGACACCTACATGGCGGGTGTACTCCACCGGCAGCAATGTGTTTCAGACCAGAGCCGGCTGTCTG
ATCGGAGCCGAGCACGTGAACAATAGCTACGAGTGCGACATCCCCATCGGCGCTGGCATCTGTGCCAGCT
ACCAGACACAGACAAACAGCCCCAGACGGGCTAGAAGCGTGGCCAGCCAGAGCATCATTGCCTACACAAT
GTCTCTGGGCGCCGAGAACAGCGTGGCCTACTCCAACAACTCTATCGCTATCCCCACCAACTTCACCATC
AGCGTGACCACCGAGATCCTGCCTGTGTCCATGACCAAGACCAGCGTGGACTGCACCATGTACATCTGCG
GCGATTCCACCGAGTGCTCCAACCTGCTGCTGCAGTACGGCAGCTTCTGCACCCAGCTGAATAGAGCCCT
GACAGGGATCGCCGTGGAACAGGACAAGAACACCCAAGAGGTGTTCGCCCAAGTGAAGCAAATCTACAAG
ACCCCTCCTATCAAGGACTTCGGCGGCTTCAATTTCAGCCAGATTCTGCCCGATCCTAGCAAGCCCAGCA
AGCGGAGCTTCATCGAGGACCTGCTGTTCAACAAAGTGACACTGGCCGACGCCGGCTTCATCAAGCAGTA
TGGCGATTGTCTGGGCGACATTGCCGCCAGGGATCTGATTTGCGCCCAGAAGTTTAACGGACTGACAGTG
CTGCCTCCTCTGCTGACCGATGAGATGATCGCCCAGTACACATCTGCCCTGCTGGCCGGCACAATCACAA
GCGGCTGGACATTTGGAGCTGGCGCCGCTCTGCAGATCCCCTTTGCTATGCAGATGGCCTACCGGTTCAA
CGGCATCGGAGTGACCCAGAATGTGCTGTACGAGAACCAGAAGCTGATCGCCAACCAGTTCAACAGCGCC
ATCGGCAAGATCCAGGACAGCCTGAGCAGCACAGCAAGCGCCCTGGGAAAGCTGCAGGACGTGGTCAACC
AGAATGCCCAGGCACTGAACACCCTGGTCAAGCAGCTGTCCTCCAACTTCGGCGCCATCAGCTCTGTGCT
GAACGATATCCTGAGCAGACTGGACAAGGTGGAAGCCGAGGTGCAGATCGACAGACTGATCACCGGAAGG
CTGCAGTCCCTGCAGACCTACGTTACCCAGCAGCTGATCAGAGCCGCCGAGATTAGAGCCTCTGCCAATC
TGGCCGCCACCAAGATGTCTGAGTGTGTGCTGGGCCAGAGCAAGAGAGTGGACTTTTGCGGCAAGGGCTA
CCACCTGATGAGCTTCCCTCAGTCTGCCCCTCACGGCGTGGTGTTTCTGCACGTGACATACGTGCCCGCT
CAAGAGAAGAATTTCACCACCGCTCCAGCCATCTGCCACGACGGCAAAGCCCACTTTCCTAGAGAAGGCG
TGTTCGTGTCCAACGGCACCCATTGGTTCGTGACCCAGCGGAACTTCTACGAGCCCCAGATCATCACCAC
CGACAACACCTTCGTGTCTGGCAACTGCGACGTCGTGATCGGCATTGTGAACAATACCGTGTACGACCCT
CTGCAGCCCGAGCTGGACAGCTTCAAAGAGGAACTGGATAAGTACTTTAAGAACCACACAAGCCCCGACG
TGGACCTGGGCGATATCAGCGGAATCAATGCCAGCGTCGTGAACATCCAGAAAGAGATCGACCGGCTGAA
CGAGGTGGCCAAGAATCTGAACGAGAGCCTGATCGACCTGCAAGAACTGGGGAAGTACGAGCAGTACATC
AAGTGGCCCTGGTACATCTGGCTGGGCTTTATCGCCGGACTGATTGCCATCGTGATGGTCACAATCATGC
TGTGTTGCATGACCAGCTGCTGTAGCTGCCTGAAGGGCTGTTGCTCTTGCGGCTCTTGCTGCAAATAAAG
GATCCAAGCTTATCGATACCGTCGACCTCGAGGGCCCAGATCTAATTCACCCCACCAGTGCAGGCTGCCT
ATCAGAAAGTGGTGGCTGGTGTGGCTAATGCCCTGGCCCACAAGTATCACTAAGCTCGCTTTCTTGCTGT
CCAATTTCTATTAAAGGTTCCTTTGTTCCCTAAGTCCAACTACTAAACTGGGGGATATTATGAAGGGCCT
TGAGCATCTGGATTCTGCCTAATAAAAAACATTTATTTTCATTGCAATGATGTATTTAAATTATTTCTGA
ATATTTTACTAAAAAGGGAATGTGGGAGGTCAGTGCATTTAAAACATAAAGAAATGAAGAGCTAGTTCAA
ACCTTGGGAAAATACACTATATCTTAAACTCCATGAAAGAAGGTGAGGCTGCAAACAGCTAATGCACATT
GGCAACAGCCCCTGATGCCTATGCCTTATTCATCCCTCAGAAAAGGATTCAAGTAGAGGCTTGATTTGGA
GGTTAAAGTTTTGCTATGCTGTATTTTACATTACTTATTGTTTTAGCTGTCCTCATGAATGTCTTTTCAC
TACCCATTTGCTTATCCTGCATCTCTCAGCCTTGACTCCACTCAGTTCTCTTGCTTAGAGATACCACCTT
TCCCCTGAAGTGTTCCTTCCATGTTTTACGGCGAGATGGTTTCTCCTCGCCTGGCCACTCAGCCTTAGTT
GTCTCTGTTGTCTTATAGAGGTCTACTTGAAGAAGGAAAAACAGGGGGCATGGTTTGACTGTCCTGTGAG
CCCTTCTTCCCTGCCTCCCCCACTCACAGTGACCCGGAATCCCTCGACATGGCAGTCTAGATCATTCTTG
AAGACGAAAGGGCCTCGTGATACGCCTATTTTTATAGGTTAATGTCATGATAATAATGGTTTCTTAGACG
TCAGGTGGCACTTTTCGGGGAAATGTGCGCGGAACCCCTATTTGTTTATTTTTCTAAATACATTCAAATA
TGTATCCGCTCATGAGACAATAACCCTGATAAATGCTTCAATAATATTGAAAAAGGAAGAGTATGAGTAT
TCAACATTTCCGTGTCGCCCTTATTCCCTTTTTTGCGGCATTTTGCCTTCCTGTTTTTGCTCACCCAGAA
ACGCTGGTGAAAGTAAAAGATGCTGAAGATCAGTTGGGTGCACGAGTGGGTTACATCGAACTGGATCTCA
ACAGCGGTAAGATCCTTGAGAGTTTTCGCCCCGAAGAACGTTTTCCAATGATGAGCACTTTTAAAGTTCT
GCTATGTGGCGCGGTATTATCCCGTATTGACGCCGGGCAAGAGCAACTCGGTCGCCGCATACACTATTCT
CAGAATGACTTGGTTGAGTACTCACCAGTCACAGAAAAGCATCTTACGGATGGCATGACAGTAAGAGAAT
TATGCAGTGCTGCCATAACCATGAGTGATAACACTGCGGCCAACTTACTTCTGACAACGATCGGAGGACC
GAAGGAGCTAACCGCTTTTTTGCACAACATGGGGGATCATGTAACTCGCCTTGATCGTTGGGAACCGGAG
CTGAATGAAGCCATACCAAACGACGAGCGTGACACCACGATGCCTGTAGCAATGGCAACAACGTTGCGCA
AACTATTAACTGGCGAACTACTTACTCTAGCTTCCCGGCAACAATTAATAGACTGGATGGAGGCGGATAA
AGTTGCAGGACCACTTCTGCGCTCGGCCCTTCCGGCTGGCTGGTTTATTGCTGATAAATCTGGAGCCGGT
GAGCGTGGGTCTCGCGGTATCATTGCAGCACTGGGGCCAGATGGTAAGCCCTCCCGTATCGTAGTTATCT
ACACGACGGGGAGTCAGGCAACTATGGATGAACGAAATAGACAGATCGCTGAGATAGGTGCCTCACTGAT
TAAGCATTGGTAACTGTCAGACCAAGTTTACTCATATATACTTTAGATTGATTTAAAACTTCATTTTTAA
TTTAAAAGGATCTAGGTGAAGATCCTTTTTGATAATCTCATGACCAAAATCCCTTAACGTGAGTTTTCGT
TCCACTGAGCGTCAGACCCCGTAGAAAAGATCAAAGGATCTTCTTGAGATCCTTTTTTTCTGCGCGTAAT
CTGCTGCTTGCAAACAAAAAAACCACCGCTACCAGCGGTGGTTTGTTTGCCGGATCAAGAGCTACCAACT
CTTTTTCCGAAGGTAACTGGCTTCAGCAGAGCGCAGATACCAAATACTGTTCTTCTAGTGTAGCCGTAGT
TAGGCCACCACTTCAAGAACTCTGTAGCACCGCCTACATACCTCGCTCTGCTAATCCTGTTACCAGTGGC
TGCTGCCAGTGGCGATAAGTCGTGTCTTACCGGGTTGGACTCAAGACGATAGTTACCGGATAAGGCGCAG
CGGTCGGGCTGAACGGGGGGTTCGTGCACACAGCCCAGCTTGGAGCGAACGACCTACACCGAACTGAGAT
ACCTACAGCGTGAGCTATGAGAAAGCGCCACGCTTCCCGAAGGGAGAAAGGCGGACAGGTATCCGGTAAG
CGGCAGGGTCGGAACAGGAGAGCGCACGAGGGAGCTTCCAGGGGGAAACGCCTGGTATCTTTATAGTCCT
GTCGGGTTTCGCCACCTCTGACTTGAGCGTCGATTTTTGTGATGCTCGTCAGGGGGGCGGAGCCTATGGA
AAAACGCCAGCAACGGAGATGCGCCGCGTGCGGCTGCTGGAGATGGCGGACGCGATGGATATGTTCTGCC
AAGGGTTGGTTTGCGCATTCACAGTTCTCCGCAAGAATTGATTGGCTCCAATTCTTGGAGTGGTGAATCC
GTTAGCGAGGTGCCGCCGGCTTCCATTCAGGTCGAGGTGGCCCGGCTCCATGCACCGCGACGCAACGCGG
GGAGGCAGACAAGGTATAGGGCGGCGCCTACAATCCATGCCAACCCGTTCCATGTGCTCGCCGAGGCGGC
ATAAATCGCCGTGACGATCAGCGGTCCAATGATCGAAGTTAGGCTGGTAAGAGCCGCGAGCGATCCTTGA
AGCTGTCCCTGATGGTCGTCATCTACCTGCCTGGACAGCATGGCCTGCAACGCGGGCATCCCGATGCCGC
CGGAAGCGAGAAGAATCATAATGGGGAAGGCCATCCAGCCTCGCGTCGGGGAGCTTTTTGCAAAAGCCTA
GGCCTCCAAAAAAGCCTCCTCACTACTTCTGGAATAGCTCAGAGGCCGAGGCGGCCTCGGCCTCTGCATA
AATAAAAAAAATTAGTCAGCCATGAGCTTGGCCCATTGCATACGTTGTATCCATATCATAATATGTACAT
TTATATTGGCTCATGTCCAACATTACCGCCATGTTGACATTGATTATTGACTAGTTATTAATAGTAATCA
ATTACGGGGTCATTAGTTCATAGCCCATATATGGAGTTCCGCGTTACATAACTTACGGTAAATGGCCCGC
CTGGCTGACCGCCCAACGACCCCCGCCCATTGACGTCAATAATGACGTATGTTCCCATAGTAACGCCAAT
AGGGACTTTCCATTGACGTCAATGGGTGGAGTATTTACGGTAAACTGCCCACTTGGCAGTACATCAAGTG
TATCATATGCCAAGTACGCCCCCTATTGACGTCAATGACGGTAAATGGCCCGCCTGGCATTATGCCCAGT
ACATGACCTTATGGGACTTTCCTACTTGGCAGTACATCTACGTATTAGTCATCGCTATTACCATGGTGAT
GCGGTTTTGGCAGTACATCAATGGGCGTGGATAGCGGTTTGACTCACGGGGATTTCCAAGTCTCCACCCC
ATTGACGTCAATGGGAGTTTGTTTTGGCACCAAAATCAACGGGACTTTCCAAAATGTCGTAACAACTCCG
CCCCATTGACGCAAATGGGCGGTAGGCGTGTACGGTGGGAGGTCTATATAAGCAGAGCTCGTTTAGTGAA
CCGTCAGATCGCCTGGAGACGCCATCCACGCTGTTTTGACCTCCATAGAAGACACCGGGACCGATCCAGC
CTCCCCTCGAAGCTGATCCTGAGAACTTCAGGGTGAGTCTATGGGACCCTTGATGTTTTCTTTCCCCTTC
TTTTCTATGGTTAAGTTCATGTCATAGGAAGGGGAGAAGTAACAGGGTACACATATTGACCAAATCAGGG
TAATTT
Features (pLannotate 1.2.2; 13 found; start..end, strand, type, name):
    366..416     +  CDS            HBB (fragment): HBB_COLGU - Experimental evidence at transcript level: Swiss-Prot protein existence level 2. Involved in oxygen transport from the lung to the various peripheral tissues. From Colobus guereza (Mantled guereza) (Eastern black-and-white colobus monkey).
    431..4195    +  CDS            S: SPIKE_SARS2 - Experimental evidence at protein level: Swiss-Prot protein existence level 1. [Spike glycoprotein]: May down-regulate host tetherin (BST2) by lysosomal degradation, thereby counteracting its antiviral activity. From Severe acute respiratory syndrome coronavirus 2 (2019-nCoV) (SARS-CoV-2).
   4205..4234    +  misc_feature   MCS (fragment): pBluescript multiple cloning site
   4246..4320    +  CDS            HBB (fragment): HBB_PONPY - Experimental evidence at transcript level: Swiss-Prot protein existence level 2. Involved in oxygen transport from the lung to the various peripheral tissues. From Pongo pygmaeus (Bornean orangutan).
   4324..4718    +  polyA_signal   β-globin poly(A): human β-globin polyadenylation signal
   5138..5242    +  promoter       AmpR promoter: bla
   5243..6103    +  CDS            AmpR: β-lactamase; bla; confers resistance to ampicillin, carbenicillin, and related antibiotics
   6274..6862    +  rep_origin     ori: high-copy-number ColE1/pMB1/pBR322/pUC origin of replication
   7027..7328    -  CDS            TcR (fragment): tetracycline efflux protein; tet; confers resistance to tetracycline
   7351..7444    -  rep_origin     SV40 ori (fragment): SV40 origin of replication
   7526..7905    +  enhancer       CMV enhancer: human cytomegalovirus immediate early enhancer
   7906..8109    +  promoter       CMV promoter: human cytomegalovirus (CMV) immediate early promoter
   8223..362     +  intron         β-globin intron (across the origin): internally truncated intron from human β-globin
