[The description below was written by a language model from this plasmid's Addgene catalogue record and pLannotate feature annotations shown in this document.]
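Description:
pHDM-SARS-CoV-2 Δ18 is a mammalian expression plasmid on the HDM backbone that encodes the SARS-CoV-2 spike glycoprotein truncated to remove the 18 C-terminal amino acids. It is intended to supply the envelope protein when producing spike-pseudotyped virus particles. It is propagated in E. coli as a high-copy plasmid through a ColE1/pUC-type origin and is selected with ampicillin via the β-lactamase gene and its own promoter. The annotated sequence record is 8,336 nt long. It also contains fragments of a tetracycline resistance gene and of the SV40 origin, which appear to be backbone remnants rather than functional elements.

The expression cassette is driven by the human cytomegalovirus immediate-early enhancer and promoter. These are followed by an internally truncated human β-globin intron that spans the numbering origin of the circular sequence. Short β-globin exon-derived fragments flank the insert, and the spike open reading frame lies between them. A remnant of a pBluescript-type multiple cloning site sits downstream of the insert, and the human β-globin polyadenylation signal terminates the transcript. An intron in the 5' untranslated region, combined with a strong viral promoter, is a common way to promote efficient processing and high-level expression of a transfected transcript. No epitope tag or reporter is annotated on the spike coding sequence, and the record does not say whether the gene is codon-optimised.

Removing the cytoplasmic tail of spike is a widely used strategy for improving its incorporation into pseudovirus particles. In line with the stated purpose, the plasmid would be co-transfected into producer cells with separate packaging and reporter components, which this plasmid does not carry. The associated publication concerns COVID-19 neutralizing antibodies, which suggests use of such pseudoviruses in neutralization assays.
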