Addgene plasmid #164434: pHDM-SARS-CoV-2 Δ18
Purpose: Encodes SARS-CoV-2 Spike Protein lacking 18 C-terminal amino acids for pseudovirus production
Depositing lab: Alejandro Balazs. Depositing organization: Massachusetts General Hospital. Publication: COVID-19-neutralizing antibodies predict disease severity and survival. Garcia-Beltran WF, Lam EC, Astudillo MG, Yang D, Miller TE, Feldman J, Hauser BM, Caradonna TM, Clayton KL, Nitido AD, Murali MR, Alter G, Charles RC, Dighe A, Branda JA, Lennerz JK, Lingwood D, Schmidt AG, Iafrate AJ, Balazs AB. Cell. 2021 Jan 21;184(2):476-488.e11. doi: 10.1016/j.cell.2020.12.015. Epub 2020 Dec 15. PubMed 33412089.
Backbone
  Vector backbone: HDM
  Vector type: Mammalian Expression
Growth in bacteria
  Bacterial resistance: Ampicillin, 100 μg/mL
  Growth temperature: 37°C
  Growth strain: DH5alpha
  Copy number: High Copy
Gene/Insert
  Gene/Insert name: SARS-CoV-2 Spike truncated to remove 18 amino acids
  Entrez Gene: S (a.k.a. GU280_gp02, spike glycoprotein)
Terms and licenses: Academic/Nonprofit Terms; Industry Terms: Not Available to Industry
How to cite: pHDM-SARS-CoV-2 Δ18 was a gift from Alejandro Balazs (Addgene plasmid # 164434 ; http://n2t.net/addgene:164434 ; RRID:Addgene_164434)
